>Addgene plasmid #84723 | pVR2-m4 | addgene full sequence | sequence record 167501 | Addgene Assembled Sequence
TCGCGCGTTTCGGTGATGACGGTGAAAACCTCTGACACATGCAGCTCCCGGAGACGGTCACAGCTTGTCT
GTAAGCGGATGCCGGGAGCAGACAAGCCCGTCAGGGCGCGTCAGCGGGTGTTGGCGGGTGTCGGGGCTGG
CTTAACTATGCGGCATCAGAGCAGATTGTACTGAGAGTGCACCATATGCGGTGTGAAATACCGCACAGAT
GCGTAAGGAGAAAATACCGCATCAGGCGCCATTCGCCATTCAGGCTGCGCAACTGTTGGGAAGGGCGATC
GGTGCGGGCCTCTTCGCTATTACGCCAGCTGGCGAAAGGGGGATGTGCTGCAAGGCGATTAAGTTGGGTA
ACGCCAGGGTTTTCCCAGTCACGACGTTGTAAAACGACGGCCAGTGCCAAGCTTGCATGCCTGCAGGTCG
ACTCTAGAGGATCCCAAAACACTTGATACTGTATGAGCATACAGTATAATTGCTTCGGTACCGCTCTGCG
TTCCGTGCGATATGCGGGAGAGGTTCTAGCTACACCCTCTATAAAAAACTAAGGACGATCTGTCTCCTTG
GATACGGCCTTTTTTATGTTTTTCTAGAGCACCTTCCGAAAAAAGGTGTTTTTTTGCGTGAATTAGCTGT
AGCGATGTCTCTCGCGAATTCGTAATCATGTCATAGCTGTTTCCTGTGTGAAATTGTTATCCGCTCACAA
TTCCACACAACATACGAGCCGGAAGCATAAAGTGTAAAGCCTGGGGTGCCTAATGAGTGAGCTAACTCAC
ATTAATTGCGTTGCGCTCACTGCCCGCTTTCCAGTCGGGAAACCTGTCGTGCCAGCTGCATTAATGAATC
GGCCAACGCGCGGGGAGAGGCGGTTTGCGTATTGGGCGCTCTTCCGCTTCCTCGCTCACTGACTCGCTGC
GCTCGGTCGTTCGGCTGCGGCGAGCGGTATCAGCTCACTCAAAGGCGGTAATACGGTTATCCACAGAATC
AGGGGATAACGCAGGAAAGAACATGTGAGCAAAAGGCCAGCAAAAGGCCAGGAACCGTAAAAAGGCCGCG
TTGCTGGCGTTTTTCCATAGGCTCCGCCCCCCTGACGAGCATCACAAAAATCGACGCTCAAGTCAGAGGT
GGCGAAACCCGACAGGACTATAAAGATACCAGGCGTTTCCCCCTGGAAGCTCCCTCGTGCGCTCTCCTGT
TCCGACCCTGCCGCTTACCGGATACCTGTCCGCCTTTCTCCCTTCGGGAAGCGTGGCGCTTTCTCATAGC
TCACGCTGTAGGTATCTCAGTTCGGTGTAGGTCGTTCGCTCCAAGCTGGGCTGTGTGCACGAACCCCCCG
TTCAGCCCGACCGCTGCGCCTTATCCGGTAACTATCGTCTTGAGTCCAACCCGGTAAGACACGACTTATC
GCCACTGGCAGCAGCCACTGGTAACAGGATTAGCAGAGCGAGGTATGTAGGCGGTGCTACAGAGTTCTTG
AAGTGGTGGCCTAACTACGGCTACACTAGAAGGACAGTATTTGGTATCTGCGCTCTGCTGAAGCCAGTTA
CCTTCGGAAAAAGAGTTGGTAGCTCTTGATCCGGCAAACAAACCACCGCTGGTAGCGGTGGTTTTTTTGT
TTGCAAGCAGCAGATTACGCGCAGAAAAAAAGGATCTCAAGAAGATCCTTTGATCTTTTCTACGGGGTCT
GACGCTCAGTGGAACGAAAACTCACGTTAAGGGATTTTGGTCATGAGATTATCAAAAAGGATCTTCACCT
AGATCCTTTTAAATTAAAAATGAAGTTTTAAATCAATCTAAAGTATATATGAGTAAACTTGGTCTGACAG
TTACCAATGCTTAATCAGTGAGGCACCTATCTCAGCGATCTGTCTATTTCGTTCATCCATAGTTGCCTGA
CTCCCCGTCGTGTAGATAACTACGATACGGGAGGGCTTACCATCTGGCCCCAGTGCTGCAATGATACCGC
GAGACCCACGCTCACCGGCTCCAGATTTATCAGCAATAAACCAGCCAGCCGGAAGGGCCGAGCGCAGAAG
TGGTCCTGCAACTTTATCCGCCTCCATCCAGTCTATTAATTGTTGCCGGGAAGCTAGAGTAAGTAGTTCG
CCAGTTAATAGTTTGCGCAACGTTGTTGCCATTGCTACAGGCATCGTGGTGTCACGCTCGTCGTTTGGTA
TGGCTTCATTCAGCTCCGGTTCCCAACGATCAAGGCGAGTTACATGATCCCCCATGTTGTGCAAAAAAGC
GGTTAGCTCCTTCGGTCCTCCGATCGTTGTCAGAAGTAAGTTGGCCGCAGTGTTATCACTCATGGTTATG
GCAGCACTGCATAATTCTCTTACTGTCATGCCATCCGTAAGATGCTTTTCTGTGACTGGTGAGTACTCAA
CCAAGTCATTCTGAGAATAGTGTATGCGGCGACCGAGTTGCTCTTGCCCGGCGTCAATACGGGATAATAC
CGCGCCACATAGCAGAACTTTAAAAGTGCTCATCATTGGAAAACGTTCTTCGGGGCGAAAACTCTCAAGG
ATCTTACCGCTGTTGAGATCCAGTTCGATGTAACCCACTCGTGCACCCAACTGATCTTCAGCATCTTTTA
CTTTCACCAGCGTTTCTGGGTGAGCAAAAACAGGAAGGCAAAATGCCGCAAAAAAGGGAATAAGGGCGAC
ACGGAAATGTTGAATACTCATACTCTTCCTTTTTCAATATTATTGAAGCATTTATCAGGGTTATTGTCTC
ATGAGCGGATACATATTTGAATGTATTTAGAAAAATAAACAAATAGGGGTTCCGCGCACATTTCCCCGAA
AAGTGCCACCTGACGTCTAAGAAACCATTATTATCATGACATTAACCTATAAAAATAGGCGTATCACGAG
GCCCTTTCGTC
Features (pLannotate 1.2.2; 13 found; start..end, strand, type, name):
    137..236     +  misc_feature   bom (fragment): basis of mobility region from pBR322
    242..396     -  CDS            lacZα (fragment): LacZα fragment of β-galactosidase; lacZ fragment
    399..435     -  misc_feature   MCS (fragment): pUC18/19 multiple cloning site
    503..547     +  ncRNA          PreQ1: Accession: RF00522 - PreQ1 riboswitch
    598..615     -  promoter       CeU6 promoter (fragment): promoter for the C. elegans R07E5.16 U6 snRNA gene (Dickinson et al., 2013)
    684..700     -  protein_bind   lac operator: The lac repressor binds to the lac operator to inhibit transcription in E. coli. This inhibition can be relieved by adding lactose or isopropyl-β-D-thiogalactopyranoside (IPTG). lac repressor encoded by lacI
    708..738     -  promoter       lac promoter: promoter for the E. coli lac operon
    753..774     -  protein_bind   CAP binding site: CAP binding activates transcription in the presence of cAMP. E. coli catabolite activator protein
    787..879     -  CDS            lacI (fragment): lac repressor; lacI; The lac repressor binds to the lac operator to inhibit transcription in E. coli. This inhibition can be relieved by adding lactose or isopropyl-β-D-thiogalactopyranoside (IPTG).
   1062..1650    -  rep_origin     ori: high-copy-number ColE1/pMB1/pBR322/pUC origin of replication
   1821..2681    -  CDS            AmpR: β-lactamase; bla; confers resistance to ampicillin, carbenicillin, and related antibiotics
   2682..2786    -  promoter       AmpR promoter: bla
   2881..35      +  CDS            rop (fragment) (across the origin): Rop protein, which maintains plasmids at low copy number; rop
