[The description below was written by a language model from this plasmid's Addgene catalogue record and pLannotate feature annotations shown in this document.]
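Description:
pVR2-m4 is a small bacterial plasmid (about 2.9 kb) built on the pUC18 cloning backbone and propagated in E. coli. It replicates from the high-copy ColE1/pUC-type origin and is selected with ampicillin through the β-lactamase (AmpR) gene and its native promoter. The feature table also shows the usual pUC remnants: the lac promoter, lac operator and CAP binding site, a lacZα fragment interrupted by the multiple cloning site, and short fragments annotated as lacI, bom and rop. An 18-nt hit to a C. elegans U6 promoter within the insert region is most likely a spurious short match, not a functional element.

The payload consists of two short pieces cloned in tandem into the polylinker. A 42-bp E. coli recA promoter sits between BamHI and KpnI. It is followed, between KpnI and EcoRI, by a 163-bp segment made up of a stretch lacking A residues and then the 5′ UTR of the Bacillus subtilis queC gene, which contains the preQ1 riboswitch (detected in the annotation as the PreQ1 Rfam element). An initial transcribed region missing one nucleotide is a common design for halting RNA polymerase by nucleotide omission and then restarting transcription synchronously, although the record does not state this purpose.

This variant differs from the parental pVR2 by two point mutations downstream of the aptamer: a G to U change at the first nucleotide after the annotated riboswitch RNA and an A to C change six nucleotides further on. The associated study concerns how ligand binding couples riboswitch folding to transcriptional pausing, so the plasmid most likely serves as a transcription template for testing how these positions contribute to that coupling.
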