Addgene plasmid #84723: pVR2-m4
Purpose: pVR2 but with G to U and A to C mutations following the riboswitch aptamer
Depositing lab: Nils Walter. Depositing organization: University of Michigan. Publication: Ligand Modulates Cross-Coupling between Riboswitch Folding and Transcriptional Pausing. Widom JR, Nedialkov YA, Rai V, Hayes RL, Brooks CL 3rd, Artsimovitch I, Walter NG. Mol Cell. 2018 Nov 1;72(3):541-552.e6. doi: 10.1016/j.molcel.2018.08.046. PubMed 30388413.
Backbone
  Vector backbone: pUC18
  Backbone manufacturer: ThermoFisher Scientific
  Backbone size w/o insert (bp): 2686
  Total vector size (bp): 2882
  Vector type: Bacterial Expression
Growth in bacteria
  Bacterial resistance: Ampicillin, 100 μg/mL
  Growth temperature: 37°C
  Growth strain: DH5alpha
  Copy number: Unknown
Gene/Insert 1
  Gene/Insert name: E. coli RecA promoter
  Species: E. coli
  Insert size (bp): 42
  GenBank ID: NC_000913.3 (2,823,819..2,823,860) NC_000913.3
  Cloning method: Restriction Enzyme; 5′ cloning site BamHI (not destroyed); 3′ cloning site KpnI (not destroyed)
  Sequencing primers: 5′ TGTAAAACGACGGCCAGT
Gene/Insert 2
  Gene/Insert name: stretch lacking A's followed by 5' UTR of queC gene (alt name: preQ1 riboswitch)
  Species: Bacillus subtilis
  Insert size (bp): 163
  Mutation: G to U mutation at the first nucleotide after the end of annotated "BSU_mist_RNA_22", and A to C mutation 6 nucleotides after
  GenBank ID: NC_000964.3 (1,439,265..1,439,415) NC_000964.3
  Cloning method: Restriction Enzyme; 5′ cloning site KpnI (not destroyed); 3′ cloning site EcoRI (not destroyed)
  Sequencing primers: 5′ TGTAAAACGACGGCCAGT
Resource information
  A portion of this plasmid was derived from a plasmid made by: Catherine Eichhorn at the University of Michigan
Terms and licenses: Academic/Nonprofit Terms; Industry Terms: Not Available to Industry
How to cite: pVR2-m4 was a gift from Nils Walter (Addgene plasmid # 84723 ; http://n2t.net/addgene:84723 ; RRID:Addgene_84723)
