>Addgene plasmid #84723 | pVR2-m4 | addgene partial sequence | sequence record 167499 | M13pUC-Fwd 5'-CCCAGTCACGACGTTGTAAAACG-3'
GCTTGCATGCCTGCAGGTCGACTCTAGAGGATCCCAAAACACTTGATACTGTATGAGCATACAGTATAAT
TGCTTCGGTACCGCTCTGCGTTCCGTGCGATATGCGGGAGAGGTTCTAGCTACACCCTCTATAAAAAACT
AAGGACGATCTGTCTCCTTGGATACGGCCTTTTTTATGTTTTTCTAGAGCACCTTCCGAAAAAAGGTGTT
TTTTTGCGTGAATTAGCTGTAGCGATGTCTCTCGCGAATTCGTAATCATGTCATAGCTGTTTCCTGTGTG
AAATTGTTATCCGCTCACAATTCCACACAACATACGAGCCGGAAGCATAAAGTGTAAAGCCTGGGGTGCC
TAATGAGTGAGCTAACTCACATTAATTGCGTTGCGCTCACTGCCCGCTTTCCAGTCGGGAAACCTGTCGT
GCCAGCTGCATTAATGAATCGGCCAACGCGCGGGGAGAGGCGGTTTGCGTATTGGGCGCTCTTCCGCTTC
CTCGCTCACTGACTCGCTGCGCTCGGTCGTTCGGCTGCGGCGAGCGGTATCAGCTCACTCAAAGGCGGTA
ATACGGTTATCCACAGAATCAGGGGATAACGCAGGAAAGAACATGTGAGCAAAAGGCCAGCAAAAGGCCA
GGAACCGTAAAAAGGCCGCGTTGCTGGCGTTTTTCCATAGGCTCCGCCCCCCTGACGAGCATCACAAAAA
TCGACGCTCAAGTCAGAGGTGGCGAAACCCGACAGGACTATAAAGATACCAGGCGTTTCCCCCTGGAAGC
TCCCTCGTGCGCTCTCCTGTTCCGACCCTGCCGCTTACCGGATACCTGTCCGCCTTTCTCCCTTCGGGAA
GCGTGGCGCTTTCTCATAGCTCACGCTGTAGGTATCTCAGTTCGGTGTAGGTCGTTCGCTCCAAGCTGGG
CTGTGTGCACGAACCCCCCGTTCAGCCCGACCGCTGCGCCTTATCCGGTAACTATCGTCTTGAGTCCAAC
CCGGTAAGACACGACTTATCGCCACTGGCAGCAGCCACTGG
