>Addgene plasmid #84723 | pVR2-m4 | addgene partial sequence | sequence record 167500 | Tac-promoter 5'-GAGCGGATAACAATTTCACACAGG-3'
ATTACGAATTCGCGAGAGACATCGCTACAGCTAATTCACGCAAAAAAACACCTTTTTTCGGAAGGTGCTC
TAGAAAAACATAAAAAAGGCCGTATCCAAGGAGACAGATCGTCCTTAGTTTTTTATAGAGGGTGTAGCTA
GAACCTCTCCCGCATATCGCACGGAACGCAGAGCGGTACCGAAGCAATTATACTGTATGCTCATACAGTA
TCAAGTGTTTTGGGATCCTCTAGAGTCGACCTGCAGGCATGCAAGCTTGGCACTGGCCGTCGTTTTACAA
CGTCGTGACTGGGAAAACCCTGGCGTTACCCAACTTAATCGCCTTGCAGCACATCCCCCTTTCGCCAGCT
GGCGTAATAGCGAAGAGGCCCGCACCGATCGCCCTTCCCAACAGTTGCGCAGCCTGAATGGCGAATGGCG
CCTGATGCGGTATTTTCTCCTTACGCATCTGTGCGGTATTTCACACCGCATATGGTGCACTCTCAGTACA
ATCTGCTCTGATGCCGCATAGTTAAGCCAGCCCCGACACCCGCCAACACCCGCTGACGCGCCCTGACGGG
CTTGTCTGCTCCCGGCATCCGCTTACAGACAAGCTGTGACCGTCTCCGGGAGCTGCATGTGTCAGAGGTT
TTCACCGTCATCACCGAAACGCGCGAGACGAAAGGGCCTCGTGATACGCCTATTTTTATAGGTTAATGTC
ATGATAATAATGGTTTCTTAGACGTCAGGTGGCACTTTTCGGGGAAATGTGCGCGGAACCCCTATTTGTT
TATTTTTCTAAATACATTCAAATATGTATCCGCTCATGAGACAATAACCCTGATAAATGCTTCAATAATA
TTGAAAAAGGAAGAGTATGAGTATTCAACATTTCCGTGTCGCCCTTATTCCCTTTTTTGCGGCATTTTGC
CTTCCTGTTTTTGCTCACCCAGAAACGCTGGTGAAAGTAAAAGATGCTGAAGATCAGTTGGGTGCACGAG
TGGGTTACATCGAACTGG
